>Addgene plasmid #215911 | pcDNA.5.1-FHS-TNRC6A-SD-S1332A/S1346A/S1616A/S1691A | addgene full sequence | sequence record 443735 | Addgene NGS Result
CGACGGATCGGGAGATCTCCCGATCCCCTATGGTGCACTCTCAGTACAATCTGCTCTGATGCCGCATAGT
TAAGCCAGTATCTGCTCCCTGCTTGTGTGTTGGAGGTCGCTGAGTAGTGCGCGAGCAAAATTTAAGCTAC
AACAAGGCAAGGCTTGACCGACAATTGCATGAAGAATCTGCTTAGGGTTAGGCGTTTTGCGCTGCTTCGC
GATGTACGGGCCAGATATACGCGTTGACATTGATTATTGACTAGTTATTAATAGTAATCAATTACGGGGT
CATTAGTTCATAGCCCATATATGGAGTTCCGCGTTACATAACTTACGGTAAATGGCCCGCCTGGCTGACC
GCCCAACGACCCCCGCCCATTGACGTCAATAATGACGTATGTTCCCATAGTAACGCCAATAGGGACTTTC
CATTGACGTCAATGGGTGGAGTATTTACGGTAAACTGCCCACTTGGCAGTACATCAAGTGTATCATATGC
CAAGTACGCCCCCTATTGACGTCAATGACGGTAAATGGCCCGCCTGGCATTATGCCCAGTACATGACCTT
ATGGGACTTTCCTACTTGGCAGTACATCTACGTATTAGTCATCGCTATTACCATGGTGATGCGGTTTTGG
CAGTACATCAATGGGCGTGGATAGCGGTTTGACTCACGGGGATTTCCAAGTCTCCACCCCATTGACGTCA
ATGGGAGTTTGTTTTGGCACCAAAATCAACGGGACTTTCCAAAATGTCGTAACAACTCCGCCCCATTGAC
GCAAATGGGCGGTAGGCGTGTACGGTGGGAGGTCTATATAAGCAGAGCTCTCCCTATCAGTGATAGAGAT
CTCCCTATCAGTGATAGAGATCGTCGACGAGCTCGTTTAGTGAACCGTCAGATCGCCTGGAGACGCCATC
CACGCTGTTTTGACCTCCATAGAAGACACCGGGACCGATCCAGCCTCCGGACTCTAGCGTTTCCACCGCG
GTGGCGGCCGCCACCATGGATTACAAGGATGACGACGATAAGTACCCATACGATGTTCCAGATTACGCTT
CTATGGACGAGAAGACCACCGGCTGGCGGGGCGGCCACGTGGTGGAGGGCCTGGCCGGCGAGCTGGAGCA
GCTGCGGGCCAGGCTGGAGCACCACCCTCAGGGCCAGCGGGAGCCCTGCCCGGGCGGATCCCCACTCCAT
CAGCCAGCCATGAAGTCTTTCCTTGACAATGTCATGCCCCACACTACACCTGAGCTGCAAAAAGGGCCAT
CACCAATAAATGCTTTCAGCAACTTCCCTATAGGCTTGAACTCAAACTTGAATGTAAATATGGATATGAA
CAGTATTAAAGAGCCACAGTCAAGACTAAGGAAGTGGACGACAGTGGACAGCATTTCTGTGAACACATCT
TTGGATCAAAACTCCAGCAAACATGGTGCTATTTCAAGTGGTTTCAGGCTGGAAGAGTCTCCATTTGTTC
CCTATGACTTTATGAACAGCAGTACTTCACCAGCCGCTCCTCCAGGTTCAATAGGAGATGGCTGGCCACG
TGCCAAAGCTCCTAACGGCTCTAGCAGTGTTAATTGGCCACCAGAATTTCGTCCTGGTGAGCCATGGAAA
GGTTATCCAAACATTGACCCTGAAACTGACCCTTACGTCACTCCTGGCAGTGTCATAAACAATCTTTCAA
TTAATACTGTGCGGGAAGTTGACCACCTCAGGGACAGGAACAGTGGGTCATCCTCATCCTTGAACACCAC
GCTGCCTTCAACTAGTGCCTGGTCATCCATTCGTGCCTCCAACTACAACGTTCCCCTCAGCAGTACAGCA
CAAAGCACTTCAGCCAGAAATAGTGATTCCAAATTGACATGGTCTCCTGGTTCAGTTACAAACACCTCTC
TGGCTCATGAGCTGTGGAAGGTCCCTTTGCCACCTAAAAACATCACTGCTCCGTCCCGCCCACCTCCGGG
ACTGACTGGTCAGAAGCCACCCTTGTCTACGTGGGATAATTCTCCCCTTCGTATAGGTGGAGGATGGGGA
AATTCTGACGCCAGATATACCCCAGGTTCCAGCTGGGGTGAGAGCAGCTCAGGGAGAATAACAAATTGGC
TTGTTCTAAAAAACCTTACACCTCAGATCGATGGCTCAACTCTGCGCACTCTGTGCATGCAGCACGGCCC
GCTGATCACATTCCACCTGAACCTCCCTCACGGAAATGCTCTGGTCCGCTACAGTTCAAAAGAAGAGGTA
GTGAAGGCACAAAAGTCTCTGCACATGTGTGTACTGGGGAATACTACTATTCTTGCTGAGTTTGCCAGTG
AAGAGGAGATCAGTCGTTTCTTTGCACAAAGCCAGTCTCTGACCCCTGCTCCCGGCTGGCAGTCTCTCGG
GTCCAGCCAGAGCCGGCTGGGCTCCCTCGACTGTTCCCACTCATTCTCCAGCCGGACCGATCTCAATCAC
TGGAATGGTGCTGGGCTGTCGGGAACTAACTGTGGAGACCTTCACGGCACTTCACTCTGGGGGACCCCGC
ATTATTCCACAAGCCTGTGGGGTCCCCCAAGCAGCAGCGACCCCCGAGGAATTAGCAGCCCAGCTCCCAT
TAACGCTTTTCTTTCTGTTGACCACCTGGGTGGGGGTGGAGAGTCCATGTAACTCGAGGGGGGGCCCGGT
ACCTTAATTAATTAAGGTACCAGGTAAGTGTACCCAATTCGCCCTATAGTGAGTCGTATTACAATTCACT
CGAAACCCGCTGATCAGCCTCGACTGTGCCTTCTAGTTGCCAGCCATCTGTTGTTTGCCCCTCCCCCGTG
CCTTCCTTGACCCTGGAAGGTGCCACTCCCACTGTCCTTTCCTAATAAAATGAGGAAATTGCATCGCATT
GTCTGAGTAGGTGTCATTCTATTCTGGGGGGTGGGGTGGGGCAGGACAGCAAGGGGGAGGATTGGGAAGA
CAATAGCAGGCATGCTGGGGATGCGGTGGGCTCTATGGCTTCTGAGGCGGAAAGAACCAGCTGGGGCTCT
AGGGGGTATCCCC
[124 nt withheld, positions 3024-3147]
C
[91 nt withheld, positions 3149-3239]
AGGGTGATGGTTCACGTACCTAGAAGTTCCTATTCCGAAGTTCCTATTCTCTAGAAAGTATAGGAACTTC
CTTGGCCAAAAAGCCTGAACTCACCGCGACGTCTGTCGAGAAGTTTCTGATCGAAAAGTTCGACAGCGTC
TCCGACCTGATGCAGCTCTCGGAGGGCGAAGAATCTCGTGCTTTCAGCTTCGATGTAGGAGGGCGTGGAT
ATGTCCTGCGGGTAAATAGCTGCGCCGATGGTTTCTACAAAGATCGTTATGTTTATCGGCACTTTGCATC
GGCCGCGCTCCCGATTCCGGAAGTGCTTGACATTGGGGAATTCAGCGAGAGCCTGACCTATTGCATCTCC
CGCCGTGCACAGGGTGTCACGTTGCAAGACCTGCCTGAAACCGAACTGCCCGCTGTTCTGCAGCCGGTCG
CGGAGGCCATGGATGCGATCGCTGCGGCCGATCTTAGCCAGACGAGCGGGTTCGGCCCATTCGGACCGCA
AGGAATCGGTCAATACACTACATGGCGTGATTTCATATGCGCGATTGCTGATCCCCATGTGTATCACTGG
CAAACTGTGATGGACGACACCGTCAGTGCGTCCGTCGCGCAGGCTCTCGATGAGCTGATGCTTTGGGCCG
AGGACTGCCCCGAAGTCCGGCACCTCGTGCACGCGGATTTCGGCTCCAACAATGTCCTGACGGACAATGG
CCGCATAACAGCGGTCATTGACTGGAGCGAGGCGATGTTCGGGGATTCCCAATACGAGGTCGCCAACATC
TTCTTCTGGAGGCCGTGGTTGGCTTGTATGGAGCAGCAGACGCGCTACTTCGAGCGGAGGCATCCGGAGC
TTGCAGGATCGCCGCGGCTCCGGGCGTATATGCTCCGCATTGGTCTTGACCAACTCTATCAGAGCTTGGT
TGACGGCAATTTCGATGATGCAGCTTGGGCGCAGGGTCGATGCGACGCAATCGTCCGATCCGGAGCCGGG
ACTGTCGGGCGTACACAAATCGCCCGCAGAAGCGCGGCCGTCTGGACCGATGGCTGTGTAGAAGTACTCG
CCGATAGTGGAAACCGACGCCCCAGCACTCGTCCGAGGGCAAAGGAATAGCACGTACTACGAGATTTCGA
TTCCACCGCCGCCTTCTATGAAAGGTTGGGCTTCGGAATCGTTTTCCGGGACGCCGGCTGGATGATCCTC
CAGCGCGGGGATCTCATGCTGGAGTTCTTCGCCCACCCCAACTTGTTTATTGCAGCTTATAATGGTTACA
AATAAAGCAATAGCATCACAAATTTCACAAATAAAGCATTTTTTTCACTGCATTCTAGTTGTGGTTTGTC
CAAACTCATCAATGTATCTTATCATGTCTGTATACCGTCGACCTCTAGCTAGAGCTTGGCGTAATCATGG
TCATAGCTGTTTCCTGTGTGAAATTGTTATCCGCTCACAATTCCACACAACATACGAGCCGGAAGCATAA
AGTGTAAAGCCTGGGGTGCCTAATGAGTGAGCTAACTCACATTAATTGCGTTGCGCTCACTGCCCGCTTT
CCAGTCGGGAAACCTGTCGTGCCAGCTGCATTAATGAATCGGCCAACGCGCGGGGAGAGGCGGTTTGCGT
ATTGGGCGCTCTTCCGCTTCCTCGCTCACTGACTCGCTGCGCTCGGTCGTTCGGCTGCGGCGAGCGGTAT
CAGCTCACTCAAAGGCGGTAATACGGTTATCCACAGAATCAGGGGATAACGCAGGAAAGAACATGTGAGC
AAAAGGCCAGCAAAAGGCCAGGAACCGTAAAAAGGCCGCGTTGCTGGCGTTTTTCCATAGGCTCCGCCCC
CCTGACGAGCATCACAAAAATCGACGCTCAAGTCAGAGGTGGCGAAACCCGACAGGACTATAAAGATACC
AGGCGTTTCCCCCTGGAAGCTCCCTCGTGCGCTCTCCTGTTCCGACCCTGCCGCTTACCGGATACCTGTC
CGCCTTTCTCCCTTCGGGAAGCGTGGCGCTTTCTCATAGCTCACGCTGTAGGTATCTCAGTTCGGTGTAG
GTCGTTCGCTCCAAGCTGGGCTGTGTGCACGAACCCCCCGTTCAGCCCGACCGCTGCGCCTTATCCGGTA
ACTATCGTCTTGAGTCCAACCCGGTAAGACACGACTTATCGCCACTGGCAGCAGCCACTGGTAACAGGAT
TAGCAGAGCGAGGTATGTAGGCGGTGCTACAGAGTTCTTGAAGTGGTGGCCTAACTACGGCTACACTAGA
AGAACAGTATTTGGTATCTGCGCTCTGCTGAAGCCAGTTACCTTCGGAAAAAGAGTTGGTAGCTCTTGAT
CCGGCAAACAAACCACCGCTGGTAGCGGTGGTTTTTTTGTTTGCAAGCAGCAGATTACGCGCAGAAAAAA
AGGATCTCAAGAAGATCCTTTGATCTTTTCTACGGGGTCTGACGCTCAGTGGAACGAAAACTCACGTTAA
GGGATTTTGGTCATGAGATTATCAAAAAGGATCTTCACCTAGATCCTTTTAAATTAAAAATGAAGTTTTA
AATCAATCTAAAGTATATATGAGTAAACTTGGTCTGACAGTTACCAATGCTTAATCAGTGAGGCACCTAT
CTCAGCGATCTGTCTATTTCGTTCATCCATAGTTGCCTGACTCCCCGTCGTGTAGATAACTACGATACGG
GAGGGCTTACCATCTGGCCCCAGTGCTGCAATGATACCGCGAGACCCACGCTCACCGGCTCCAGATTTAT
CAGCAATAAACCAGCCAGCCGGAAGGGCCGAGCGCAGAAGTGGTCCTGCAACTTTATCCGCCTCCATCCA
GTCTATTAATTGTTGCCGGGAAGCTAGAGTAAGTAGTTCGCCAGTTAATAGTTTGCGCAACGTTGTTGCC
ATTGCTACAGGCATCGTGGTGTCACGCTCGTCGTTTGGTATGGCTTCATTCAGCTCCGGTTCCCAACGAT
CAAGGCGAGTTACATGATCCCCCATGTTGTGCAAAAAAGCGGTTAGCTCCTTCGGTCCTCCGATCGTTGT
CAGAAGTAAGTTGGCCGCAGTGTTATCACTCATGGTTATGGCAGCACTGCATAATTCTCTTACTGTCATG
CCATCCGTAAGATGCTTTTCTGTGACTGGTGAGTACTCAACCAAGTCATTCTGAGAATAGTGTATGCGGC
GACCGAGTTGCTCTTGCCCGGCGTCAATACGGGATAATACCGCGCCACATAGCAGAACTTTAAAAGTGCT
CATCATTGGAAAACGTTCTTCGGGGCGAAAACTCTCAAGGATCTTACCGCTGTTGAGATCCAGTTCGATG
TAACCCACTCGTGCACCCAACTGATCTTCAGCATCTTTTACTTTCACCAGCGTTTCTGGGTGAGCAAAAA
CAGGAAGGCAAAATGCCGCAAAAAAGGGAATAAGGGCGACACGGAAATGTTGAATACTCATACTCTTCCT
TTTTCAATATTATTGAAGCATTTATCAGGGTTATTGTCTCATGAGCGGATACATATTTGAATGTATTTAG
AAAAATAAACAAATAGGGGTTCCGCGCACATTTCCCCGAAAAGTGCCACCTGACGT
Features (pLannotate 1.2.2; 27 found; start..end, strand, type, name):
     29..81      -  misc_feature   bom (fragment): basis of mobility region from pBR322
    236..615     +  enhancer       CMV enhancer: human cytomegalovirus immediate early enhancer
    616..819     +  promoter       CMV promoter: human cytomegalovirus (CMV) immediate early promoter
    821..840     +  promoter       PLtetO-1 promoter (fragment): modified phage lambda PL promoter with tet operator sites (Lutz and Bujard, 1997)
    842..861     +  promoter       PLtetO-1 promoter (fragment): modified phage lambda PL promoter with tet operator sites (Lutz and Bujard, 1997)
    869..902     +  promoter       TRE3GV promoter (fragment): 3rd-generation Tet-responsive promoter that can be activated by binding of Tet-On® 3G, optimized for retroviral and lentiviral vectors
    972..991     +  misc_feature   MCS (fragment): pBluescript multiple cloning site
    999..1022    +  CDS            3xFLAG (fragment): three tandem FLAG® epitope tags
   1023..1050    +  CDS            3xHA (fragment): three tandem HA epitope tags
   1053..1166    +  CDS            SBP: streptavidin-binding peptide selected from a peptide library; binds streptavidin with nanomolar affinity (Keefe et al., 2001)
   1155..2639    +  CDS            Tnrc6a (fragment): TNR6A_MOUSE - Also known as Kiaa1460. Experimental evidence at protein level: Swiss-Prot protein existence level 1. Plays a role in RNA-mediated gene silencing by both micro- RNAs (miRNAs) and short interfering RNAs (siRNAs) (PubMed:22187428). Required for miRNA-dependent repression of translation and for siRNA- dependent endonucleolytic cleavage of complementary mRNAs by argonaute family proteins (PubMed:22187428). As a scaffolding protein, associates with argonaute proteins bound to partially complementary mRNAs, and can simultaneously recruit CCR4-NOT and PAN deadenylase complexes (By simil
   2643..2663    +  misc_feature   MCS (fragment): pBluescript multiple cloning site
   2703..2721    -  promoter       T7 promoter: promoter for bacteriophage T7 RNA polymerase
   2754..2978    +  polyA_signal   bGH poly(A) signal: bovine growth hormone polyadenylation signal
   2982..3003    +  promoter       SV40 promoter (fragment): SV40 enhancer and early promoter
   3024..3257    +  rep_origin     f1 ori (fragment) (sequence partly withheld): f1 bacteriophage origin of replication; arrow indicates direction of (+) strand synthesis
   3262..3309    +  protein_bind   FRT: FLP-mediated recombination occurs in the 8-bp core sequence TCTAGAAA (Turan and Bode, 2011). FLP recombinase from the Saccharomyces cerevisiae 2μ plasmid
   3317..4339    +  CDS            HygR: aminoglycoside phosphotransferase from E. coli; aph(4)-Ia; confers resistance to hygromycin
   4349..4474    +  CDS            ble (fragment): BLE_KLEPN - Experimental evidence at protein level: Swiss-Prot protein existence level 1. Binding protein with a strong affinity to the bleomycin family of antibiotics. Binds to CL990; an antimitotic-antibiotic compound. From Klebsiella pneumoniae.
   4469..4590    +  polyA_signal   SV40 poly(A) signal: SV40 polyadenylation signal
   4663..4679    -  protein_bind   lac operator: The lac repressor binds to the lac operator to inhibit transcription in E. coli. This inhibition can be relieved by adding lactose or isopropyl-β-D-thiogalactopyranoside (IPTG). lac repressor encoded by lacI
   4687..4717    -  promoter       lac promoter: promoter for the E. coli lac operon
   4732..4753    -  protein_bind   CAP binding site: CAP binding activates transcription in the presence of cAMP. E. coli catabolite activator protein
   4766..4858    -  CDS            lacI (fragment): lac repressor; lacI; The lac repressor binds to the lac operator to inhibit transcription in E. coli. This inhibition can be relieved by adding lactose or isopropyl-β-D-thiogalactopyranoside (IPTG).
   5041..5629    -  rep_origin     ori: high-copy-number ColE1/pMB1/pBR322/pUC origin of replication
   5800..6660    -  CDS            AmpR: β-lactamase; bla; confers resistance to ampicillin, carbenicillin, and related antibiotics
   6661..6765    -  promoter       AmpR promoter: bla
