[The description below was written by a language model from this plasmid's Addgene catalogue record and pLannotate feature annotations shown in this document.]
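Description:
pcDNA.5.1-FHS-TNRC6A-SD-S1332A/S1346A/S1616A/S1691A is a mammalian expression plasmid of about 6.8 kb built on the pcDNA5/FRT/TO backbone. It is propagated in E. coli through a high-copy ColE1/pUC-type origin and selected with ampicillin via the β-lactamase gene. The expression cassette is driven by the human CMV immediate-early enhancer and promoter. Short matches to tet operator-containing promoters lie directly downstream, consistent with the tetracycline-operator (TO) design of this backbone. In cells that express the Tet repressor, transcription would therefore be tetracycline-regulated, and in other cells it is constitutive. The cassette ends in a bovine growth hormone polyadenylation signal. Downstream sits an FRT site immediately ahead of a hygromycin resistance coding sequence with an SV40 poly(A) signal. This arrangement allows FLP-mediated integration into a matching genomic FRT site, with hygromycin selection of integrants.

The insert encodes the C-terminal silencing domain of human TNRC6A (GW182), amino acids 1224–1709, with four serine-to-alanine substitutions at S1332, S1346, S1616 and S1691. The annotation software labelled this region by its match to the mouse orthologue, but the catalogue entry gives the species as human. An N-terminal Flag-HA-SBP tag is fused to the domain, providing two epitopes for detection or immunoprecipitation and a streptavidin-binding peptide for affinity pull-down.

The associated study mapped phosphorylated residues in the TNRC6A C-terminal region and examined how they affect interaction with the CCR4-NOT deadenylase complex. The alanine changes presumably block phosphorylation at these sites, making the construct suited to comparing binding and silencing activity with the wild-type domain.
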