Addgene plasmid #215911: pcDNA.5.1-FHS-TNRC6A-SD-S1332A/S1346A/S1616A/S1691A
Purpose: Expression of TNRC6A-silencing domain (SD) with S1332A/S1346A/S1616A/S1691A mutation
Depositing lab: Kumiko Ui-Tei. Depositing organization: The University of Tokyo. Publication: Identification of Phosphorylated Amino Acids in Human TNRC6A C-Terminal Region and Their Effects on the Interaction with the CCR4-NOT Complex. Munakata F, Suzawa M, Ui-Tei K. Genes (Basel). 2021 Feb 13;12(2):271. doi: 10.3390/genes12020271. PubMed 33668648.
Backbone
  Vector backbone: pcDNA5/FRT/TO
  Vector type: Mammalian Expression
Growth in bacteria
  Bacterial resistance: Ampicillin, 100 μg/mL
  Growth temperature: 37°C
  Growth strain: DH5alpha
  Copy number: High Copy
Gene/Insert
  Gene/Insert name: TNRC6A
  Species: H. sapiens (human)
  Mutation: contain aa1224-1709, S1332A, S1346A, S1616A, S1691A
  Entrez Gene: TNRC6A (a.k.a. CAGH26, FAME6, GW1, GW182, TNRC6)
  Tag / fusion protein: Flag-HA-SBP (N terminal on insert)
  Cloning method: Restriction Enzyme; 5′ cloning site Unknown (unknown if destroyed)
Terms and licenses: Academic/Nonprofit Terms; Industry Terms: Not Available to Industry
How to cite: pcDNA.5.1-FHS-TNRC6A-SD-S1332A/S1346A/S1616A/S1691A was a gift from Kumiko Ui-Tei (Addgene plasmid # 215911 ; http://n2t.net/addgene:215911 ; RRID:Addgene_215911)
