>Addgene plasmid #215911 | pcDNA.5.1-FHS-TNRC6A-SD-S1332A/S1346A/S1616A/S1691A | depositor partial sequence | sequence record 440654 | pcDNA.5.1-FHS-TNRC6A-SD-S1332A/S1346A/S1616A/S1691A sequence 1464 bps
ATGCCACTCCATCAGCCAGCCATGAAGTCTTTCCTTGACAATGTCATGCCCCACACTACACCTGAGCTGC
AAAAAGGGCCATCACCAATAAATGCTTTCAGCAACTTCCCTATAGGCTTGAACTCAAACTTGAATGTAAA
TATGGATATGAACAGTATTAAAGAGCCACAGTCAAGACTAAGGAAGTGGACGACAGTGGACAGCATTTCT
GTGAACACATCTTTGGATCAAAACTCCAGCAAACATGGTGCTATTTCAAGTGGTTTCAGGCTGGAAGAGT
CTCCATTTGTTCCCTATGACTTTATGAACAGCAGTACTTCACCAGCCGCTCCTCCAGGTTCAATAGGAGA
TGGCTGGCCACGTGCCAAAGCTCCTAACGGCTCTAGCAGTGTTAATTGGCCACCAGAATTTCGTCCTGGT
GAGCCATGGAAAGGTTATCCAAACATTGACCCTGAAACTGACCCTTACGTCACTCCTGGCAGTGTCATAA
ACAATCTTTCAATTAATACTGTGCGGGAAGTTGACCACCTCAGGGACAGGAACAGTGGGTCATCCTCATC
CTTGAACACCACGCTGCCTTCAACTAGTGCCTGGTCATCCATTCGTGCCTCCAACTACAACGTTCCCCTC
AGCAGTACAGCACAAAGCACTTCAGCCAGAAATAGTGATTCCAAATTGACATGGTCTCCTGGTTCAGTTA
CAAACACCTCTCTGGCTCATGAGCTGTGGAAGGTCCCTTTGCCACCTAAAAACATCACTGCTCCGTCCCG
CCCACCTCCGGGACTGACTGGTCAGAAGCCACCCTTGTCTACGTGGGATAATTCTCCCCTTCGTATAGGT
GGAGGATGGGGAAATTCTGACGCCAGATATACCCCAGGTTCCAGCTGGGGTGAGAGCAGCTCAGGGAGAA
TAACAAATTGGCTTGTTCTAAAAAACCTTACACCTCAGATCGATGGCTCAACTCTGCGCACTCTGTGCAT
GCAGCACGGCCCGCTGATCACATTCCACCTGAACCTCCCTCACGGAAATGCTCTGGTCCGCTACAGTTCA
AAAGAAGAGGTAGTGAAGGCACAAAAGTCTCTGCACATGTGTGTACTGGGGAACACTACTATTCTTGCTG
AGTTTGCCAGTGAAGAGGAGATCAGTCGTTTCTTTGCACAAAGCCAGTCTCTGACCCCTGCTCCCGGCTG
GCAGTCTCTCGGGTCCAGCCAGAGCCGGCTGGGCTCCCTCGACTGTTCCCACTCATTCTCCAGCCGGACC
GATCTCAATCACTGGAATGGTGCTGGGCTGTCGGGAACTAACTGTGGAGACCTTCACGGCACTTCACTCT
GGGGGACCCCGCATTATTCCACAAGCCTGTGGGGTCCCCCAAGCAGCAGCGACCCCCGAGGAATTAGCAG
CCCAGCTCCCATTAACGCTTTTCTTTCTGTTGACCACCTGGGTGGGGGTGGAGAGTCCATGTAA
